>Addgene plasmid #200951 | pND005 | addgene full sequence | sequence record 396569 | Addgene NGS Result
GCTTGCATGCAACTTCTTTTCTTTTTTTTTCTTTTCTCTCTCCCCCGTTGTTGTCTCACCATATCCGCAA
TGACAAAAAAATGATGGAAGACACTAAAGGAAAAAATTAACGACAAAGACAGCACCAACAGATGTCGTTG
TTCCAGAGCTGATGAGGGGTATCTCGAAGCACACGAAACTTTTTCCTTCCTTCATTCACGCACACTACTC
TCTAATGAGCAACGGTATACGGCCTTCCTTCCAGTTACTTGAATTTGAAATAAAAAAAAGTTTGCTGTCT
TGCTATCAAGTATAAATAGACCTGCAATTATTAATCTTTTGTTTCCTCGTCATTGTTCTCGTTCCCTTTC
TTCCTTGTTTCTTTTTCTGCACAATATTTCAAGCTATACCAAGCATACAATCAACTCCAAGCTTGAAGCA
AGCCTCCTTGAGACCGAAAGTGAAACGTGATTTCATGCGTCATTTTGAACATTTTGTAAATCTTATTTAA
TAATGTGTGCGGCAATTCACATTTAATTTATGAATGTTTTCTTAACATCGCGGCAACTCAAGAAACGGCA
GGTTCGGATCTTAGCTACTAGAGAAAGAGGAGAAATACTAGATGCGTAAAGGCGAAGAGCTGTTCACTGG
TGTCGTCCCTATTCTGGTGGAACTGGATGGTGATGTCAACGGTCATAAGTTTTCCGTGCGTGGCGAGGGT
GAAGGTGACGCAACTAATGGTAAACTGACGCTGAAGTTCATCTGTACTACTGGTAAACTGCCGGTTCCTT
GGCCGACTCTGGTAACGACGCTGACTTATGGTGTTCAGTGCTTTGCTCGTTATCCGGACCATATGAAGCA
GCATGACTTCTTCAAGTCCGCCATGCCGGAAGGCTATGTGCAGGAACGCACGATTTCCTTTAAGGATGAC
GGCACGTACAAAACGCGTGCGGAAGTGAAATTTGAAGGCGATACCCTGGTAAACCGCATTGAGCTGAAAG
GCATTGACTTTAAAGAGGACGGCAATATCCTGGGCCATAAGCTGGAATACAATTTTAACAGCCACAATGT
TTACATCACCGCCGATAAACAAAAAAATGGCATTAAAGCGAATTTTAAAATTCGCCACAACGTGGAGGAT
GGCAGCGTGCAGCTGGCTGATCACTACCAGCAAAACACTCCAATCGGTGATGGTCCTGTTCTGCTGCCAG
ACAATCACTATCTGAGCACGCAAAGCGTTCTGTCTAAAGATCCGAACGAGAAACGCGATCATATGGTTCT
GCTGGAGTTCGTAACCGCAGCGGGCATCACGCATGGTATGGATGAACTGTACAAATGACCAGGCATCAAA
TAAAACGAAAGGCTCAGTCGAAAGACTGGGCCTTTCGTTTTATCTGTTGTTTGTCGGTGAACGCTCTCTA
CTAGAGTCACACTGGCTCACCTTCGGGTGGGCCTTTCTGCGTTTATAGGTCTCAATTCCGGGCGAATTTC
TTATGATTTATGATTTTTATTATTAAATAAGTTATAAAAAAAATAAGTGTATACAAATTTTAAAGTGACT
CTTAGGTTTTAAAACGAAAATTCTTATTCTTGAGTAACTCTTTCCTGTAGGTCAGGTTGCTTTCTCAGGT
ATAGCATGAGGTCGCTCTTATTGACCACACCTCTACCGGCATGCCGGCAAGTGCACAAACAATACTTAAA
TAAATACTACTCAGTAATAACCTATTTCTTAGCATTTTTGACGAAATTTGCTATTTTGTTAGAGTCTTTT
ACACCATTTGTCTCCACACCTCCGCTTACATCAACACCAATAACGCCATTTAATCTAAGCGCATCACCAA
CATTTTCTGGCGTCAGTCCACCAGCTAACATAAAATGTAAGCTTTCGGGGCTCTCTTGCCTTCCAACCCA
GTCAGAAATCGAGTTCCAATCCAAAAGTTCACCTGTCCCACCTGCTTCTGAATCAAACAAGGGAATAAAC
GAATGAGGTTTCTGTGAAGCTGCACTGAGTAGTATGTTGCAGTCTTTTGGAAATACGAGTCTTTTAATAA
CTGGCAAACCGAGGAACTCTTGGTATTCTTGCCACGACTCATCTCCATGCAGTTGGACGATATCAATGCC
GTAATCATTGACCAGAGCCAAAACATCCTCCTTAGGTTGATTACGAAACACGCCAACCAAGTATTTCGGA
GTGCCTGAACTATTTTTATATGCTTTTACAAGACTTGAAATTTTCCTTGCAATAACCGGGTCAATTGTTC
TCTTTCTATTGGGCACACATATAATACCCAGCAAGTCAGCATCGGAATCTAGAGCACATTCTGCGGCCTC
TGTGCTCTGCAAGCCGCAAACTTTCACCAATGGACCAGAACTACCTGTGAAATTAATAACAGACATACTC
CAAGCTGCCTTTGTGTGCTTAATCACGTATACTCACGTGCTCAATAGTCACCAATGCCCTCCCTCTTGGC
CCTCTCCTTTTCTTTTTTCGACCGAATTAATTCGTAATCATGTCATAGCTGTTTCCTGTGTGAAATTGTT
ATCCGCTCACAATTCCACACAACATACGAGCCGGAAGCATAAAGTGTAAAGCCTGGGGTGCCTAATGAGT
GAGCTAACTCACATTAATTGCGTTGCGCTCACTGCCCGCTTTCCAGTCGGGAAACCTGTCGTGCCAGCTG
GTTCTTTCCGCCTCAGGACTCTTCCTTTTTCAATATTATTGAAGCATTTATCAGGGTTATTGTCTCATGA
GCGGATACATATTTGAATGTATTTAGAAAAATAAACAAATAGGGGTTCCGCGCACATTTCCCCGAAAAGT
GCCACCTG
[124 nt withheld, positions 2809-2932]
C
[91 nt withheld, positions 2934-3024]
A
[49 nt withheld, positions 3026-3074]
CCTTTGACGTTGGAGTCCACGTTCTTT
[37 nt withheld, positions 3102-3138]
ACCCTATCTCGGTCTATTCTTTTGATTTATAAGGGATTTTGCCGATTTCGGCCTATTGGTTAAAAAATGA
GCTGATTTAACAAAAATTTAACGCGAATTTTAACAAAATATTAACGCTTACAATTTACGCGCCTAAATTA
TGCGGCCGCATATAACTGCATTAATGAATCGGCCAACGCGCGGGGAGAGGCGGTTTGCGTATTGGGCGCT
CTTCCGCTTCCTCGCTCACTGACTCGCTGCGCTCGGTCGTTCGGCTGCGGCGAGCGGTATCAGCTCACTC
AAAGGCGGTAATACGGTTATCCACAGAATCAGGGGATAACGCAGGAAAGAACATGTGAGCAAAAGGCCAG
CAAAAGGCCAGGAACCGTAAAAAGGCCGCGTTGCTGGCGTTTTTCCATAGGCTCCGCCCCCCTGACGAGC
ATCACAAAAATCGACGCTCAAGTCAGAGGTGGCGAAACCCGACAGGACTATAAAGATACCAGGCGTTTCC
CCCTGGAAGCTCCCTCGTGCGCTCTCCTGTTCCGACCCTGCCGCTTACCGGATACCTGTCCGCCTTTCTC
CCTTCGGGAAGCGTGGCGCTTTCTCATAGCTCACGCTGTAGGTATCTCAGTTCGGTGTAGGTCGTTCGCT
CCAAGCTGGGCTGTGTGCACGAACCCCCCGTTCAGCCCGACCGCTGCGCCTTATCCGGTAACTATCGTCT
TGAGTCCAACCCGGTAAGACACGACTTATCGCCACTGGCAGCAGCCACTGGTAACAGGATTAGCAGAGCG
AGGTATGTAGGCGGTGCTACAGAGTTCTTGAAGTGGTGGCCTAACTACGGCTACACTAGAAGAACAGTAT
TTGGTATCTGCGCTCTGCTGAAGCCAGTTACCTTCGGAAAAAGAGTTGGTAGCTCTTGATCCGGCAAACA
AACCACCGCTGGTAGCGGTGGTTTTTTTGTTTGCAAGCAGCAGATTACGCGCAGAAAAAAAGGATCTCAA
GAAGATCCTTTGATCTTTTCTACGGGGTCTGACGCTCAGTGGAACGAAAACTCACGTTAAGGGATTTTGG
TCATGAGATTATCAAAAAGGATCTTCACCTAGATCCTTTTAAATTAAAAATGAAGTTTTAAATCAATCTA
AAGTATATATGAGTAAACTTGGTCTGACAGTTACCAATGCTTAATCAGTGAGGCACCTATCTCAGCGATC
TGTCTATTTCGTTCATCCATAGTTGCCTGACTCCCCGTCGTGTAGATAACTACGATACGGGAGGGCTTAC
CATCTGGCCCCAGTGCTGCAATGATACCGCGAGATCCACGCTCACCGGCTCCAGATTTATCAGCAATAAA
CCAGCCAGCCGCCTGTGACGGAAGATCACTTCGCAGAATAAATAAATCCTGGTGTCCCTGTTGATACCGG
GAAGCCCTGGGCCAACTTTTGGCGAAAATGAGACGTTGATCGGCACGTAAGAGGTTCCAACTTTCACCAT
AATGAAATAAGATCACTACCGGGCGTATTTTTTGAGTTGTCGAGATTTTCAGGAGCTAAGGAAGCTAAAA
TGGAGAAAAAAATCACTGGATATACCACCGTTGATATATCCCAATGGCATCGTAAAGAACATTTTGAGGC
ATTTCAGTCAGTTGCTCAATGTACCTATAACCAGACCGTTCAGCTGGATATTACGGCCTTTTTAAAGACC
GTAAAGAAAAATAAGCACAAGTTTTATCCGGCCTTTATTCACATTCTTGCCCGCCTGATGAATGCTCATC
CGGAATTACGTATGGCAATGAAAGACGGTGAGCTGGTGATATGGGATAGTGTTCACCCTTGTTACACCGT
TTTCCATGAGCAAACTGAAACGTTTTCATCGCTCTGGAGTGAATACCACGACGATTTCCGGCAGTTTCTA
CACATATATTCGCAAGATGTGGCGTGTTACGGTGAAAACCTGGCCTATTTCCCTAAAGGGTTTATTGAGA
ATATGTTTTTCGTCTCAGCCAATCCCTGGGTGAGTTTCACCAGTTTTGATTTAAACGTGGCCAATATGGA
CAACTTCTTCGCCCCCGTTTTCACCATGGGCAAATATTATACGCAAGGCGACAAGGTGCTGATGCCGCTG
GCGATTCAGGTTCATCATGCCGTTTGTGATGGCTTCCATGTCGGCAGAATGCTTAATGAATTACAACAGT
ACTGCGATGAGTGGCAGGGCGGGGCGTAATTTTTTTAAGGCAGTTATTGGTGCCCTTAAACGCCTGGTTG
CTACGCCTGAATAAGTGATAATAAGCGGATGAATGGCAGAAATTCGAAAGCAAATTCGACCCGGTCGTCG
GTTCAGGGCAGGGTCGTTAAATAGCCGCTTATGTCTATTGCTGGTTTACCGGTTTATTGACTACCGGAAG
CAGTGTGACCGTGTGCTTCTCAAATGCCTGAGGCCAGTTTGCTCAGGCTCTCCCCGTGGAGGCTAAGAAA
CCATTATTATCATGACATTAACCTATAAAAATAGGCGTATCACGAGGCCCTTTCGTCTCGCGCGTTTCGG
TGATGACGGTGAAAACCTCTGACACATGCAGCTCCCGGAGACGGTCACAGCTTGTCTGTAAGCGGATGCC
GGGAGCAGACAAGCCCGTCAGGGCGCGTCAGCGGGTGTTGGCGGGTGTCGGGGCTGGCTTAACTATGCGG
CATCAGAGCAGATTGTACTGAGAGTGCACCATAACGCATTTAAGCATAAACACGCACTATGCCGTTCTTC
TCATGTATATATATATACAGGCAACACGCAGATATAGGTGCGACGTGAACAGTGAGCTGTATGTGCGCAG
CTCGCGTTGCATTTTCGGAAGCGCTCGTTTTCGGAAACGCTTTGAAGTTCCTATTCCGAAGTTCCTATTC
TCTAGCTAGAAAGTATAGGAACTTCAGAGCGCTTTTGAAAACCAAAAGCGCTCTGAAGACGCACTTTCAA
AAAACCAAAAACGCACCGGACTGTAACGAGCTACTAAAATATTGCGAATACCGCTTCCACAAACATTGCT
CAAAAGTATCTCTTTGCTATATATCTCTGTGCTATATCCCTATATAACCTACCCATCCACCTTTCGCTCC
TTGAACTTGCATCTAAACTCGACCTCTACATTTTTTATGTTTATCTCTAGTATTACTCTTTAGACAAAAA
AATTGTAGTAAGAACTATTCATAGAGTGAATCGAAAACAATACGAAAATGTAAACATTTCCTATACGTAG
TATATAGAGACAAAATAGAAGAAACCGTTCATAATTTTCTGACCAATGAAGAATCATCAACGCTATCACT
TTCTGTTCACAAAGTATGCGCAATCCACATCGGTATAGAATATAATCGGGGATGCCTTTATCTTGAAAAA
ATGCACCCGCAGCTTCGCTAGTAATCAGTAAACGCGGGAAGTGGAGTCAGGCTTTTTTTATGGAAGAGAA
AATAGACACCAAAGTAGCCTTCTTCTAACCTTAACGGACCTACAGTGCAAAAAGTTATCAAGAGACTGCA
TTATAGAGCGCACAAAGGAGAAAAAAAGTAATCTAAGATGCTTTGTTAGAAAAATAGCGCTCTCGGGATG
CATTTTTGTAGAACAAAAAAGAAGTATAGATTCTTTGTTGGTAAAATAGCGCTCTCGCGTTGCATTTCTG
TTCTGTAAAAATGCAGCTCAGATTCTTTGTTTGAAAAATTAGCGCTCTCGCGTTGCATTTTTGTTTTACA
AAAATGAAGCACAGATTCTTCGTTGGTAAAATAGCGCTTTCGCGTTGCATTTCTGTTCTGTAAAAATGCA
GCTCAGATTCTTTGTTTGAAAAATTAGCGCTCTCGCGTTGCATTTTTGTTCTACAAAATGAAGCACAGAT
GCTTCGTT
Features (pLannotate 1.2.2; 21 found; start..end, strand, type, name):
     10..406     +  promoter       ADH1 promoter: S. cerevisiae ADH1; promoter for alcohol dehydrogenase 1
    602..1315    +  CDS            superfolder GFP: GFP variant that folds robustly even when fused to poorly folded proteins (Pédelacq et al., 2006)
   1327..1398    +  terminator     rrnB T1 terminator: transcription terminator T1 from the E. coli rrnB gene
   1414..1441    +  terminator     T7Te terminator: phage T7 early transcription terminator
   1462..1649    +  terminator     ADH1 terminator: S. cerevisiae ADH1; transcription terminator for the S. cerevisiae alcohol dehydrogenase 1 (ADH1) gene
   1702..2376    -  CDS            TRP1: phosphoribosylanthranilate isomerase, required for tryptophan biosynthesis; S. cerevisiae TRP1; yeast auxotrophic marker
   2377..2478    -  promoter       TRP1 promoter: S. cerevisiae TRP1
   2516..2532    -  protein_bind   lac operator: The lac repressor binds to the lac operator to inhibit transcription in E. coli. This inhibition can be relieved by adding lactose or isopropyl-β-D-thiogalactopyranoside (IPTG). lac repressor encoded by lacI
   2540..2570    -  promoter       lac promoter: promoter for the E. coli lac operon
   2585..2606    -  protein_bind   CAP binding site: CAP binding activates transcription in the presence of cAMP. E. coli catabolite activator protein
   2619..2660    -  CDS            lacI (fragment): lac repressor; lacI; The lac repressor binds to the lac operator to inhibit transcription in E. coli. This inhibition can be relieved by adding lactose or isopropyl-β-D-thiogalactopyranoside (IPTG).
   2678..2782    -  promoter       AmpR promoter: bla
   2809..3237    +  rep_origin     f1 ori (sequence partly withheld): f1 bacteriophage origin of replication; arrow indicates direction of (+) strand synthesis
   3294..3347    -  CDS            lacI (fragment): lac repressor; lacI; The lac repressor binds to the lac operator to inhibit transcription in E. coli. This inhibition can be relieved by adding lactose or isopropyl-β-D-thiogalactopyranoside (IPTG).
   3530..4118    -  rep_origin     ori: high-copy-number ColE1/pMB1/pBR322/pUC origin of replication
   4290..4479    -  CDS            bla(M) (fragment): β-lactamase lacking the signal sequence; bla(M); allows cytosolic expression of β-lactamase
   4575..4677    +  promoter       cat promoter: promoter of the E. coli cat gene encoding chloramphenicol acetyltransferase
   4678..5337    +  CDS            CmR: chloramphenicol acetyltransferase; cat; confers resistance to chloramphenicol
   5645..5680    +  CDS            rop (fragment): Rop protein, which maintains plasmids at low copy number; rop
   5782..5831    +  misc_feature   bom (fragment): basis of mobility region from pBR322
   5832..6996    +  rep_origin     2μ ori: yeast 2μ plasmid origin of replication
