[The description below was written by a language model from this plasmid's Addgene catalogue record and pLannotate feature annotations shown in this document.]
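Description:
pND005 is an empty yeast two-hybrid destination vector of 6,996 bp, designed to receive inserts by Golden Gate assembly. It is an E. coli–S. cerevisiae shuttle plasmid. In bacteria it replicates from a ColE1/pMB1-type origin and is selected with chloramphenicol through a cat promoter–CmR cassette. Only a fragment of β-lactamase remains, so ampicillin selection is not expected. The catalogue lists it as low copy, although the origin is annotated as a high-copy type and only fragments of rop and bom are detected. An f1 origin is also present. In yeast, the 2μ origin supports episomal multicopy maintenance, and the TRP1 gene with its own promoter complements tryptophan auxotrophy.

The expression region is framed by the S. cerevisiae ADH1 promoter and ADH1 terminator. Between them sits a superfolder GFP coding sequence followed by the bacterial rrnB T1 and T7Te terminators. This layout is consistent with a GFP dropout cassette that the incoming Golden Gate insert replaces, allowing visual screening of colonies, but the record does not say so explicitly, nor does it name the Type IIS enzyme or sites. The catalogue gives "GAL4" in the promoter field, while the annotation detects only the ADH1 promoter. There is an unannotated gap of roughly 200 bp between that promoter and sfGFP, but no GAL4 DNA-binding or activation domain is annotated, so the record does not establish whether this is the bait or the prey vector. The associated publication concerns standardized cassette-based deep mutagenesis, which suggests use for building variant libraries to be screened in two-hybrid interaction assays.
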