Addgene plasmid #200951: pND005
Purpose: (Empty Backbone) Yeast two-hybrid destination vector for Golden Gate cloning
Depositing lab: Timothy Whitehead. Depositing organization: University of Colorado, Boulder. Publication: Standardizing cassette-based deep mutagenesis by Golden Gate assembly. Daffern N, Francino-Urdaniz IM, Baumer ZT, Whitehead TA. Biotechnol Bioeng. 2024 Jan;121(1):281-290. doi: 10.1002/bit.28564. Epub 2023 Sep 26. PubMed 37750676.
Backbone
  Vector backbone: Unknown
  Backbone manufacturer: Unknown
  Backbone size (bp): 6996
  Vector type: Yeast Two-hybrid
  Promoter: GAL4
  Selectable markers: TRP1
Growth in bacteria
  Bacterial resistance: Chloramphenicol, 25 μg/mL
  Growth temperature: 37°C
  Growth strain: DH5alpha
  Copy number: Low Copy
Gene/Insert
  Cloning method: Restriction Enzyme
Resource information
  A portion of this plasmid was derived from a plasmid made by: Timothy Whitehead Lab
Terms and licenses: Academic/Nonprofit Terms; Industry Terms: Not Available to Industry
Depositor comments: Please visit https://www.biorxiv.org/content/10.1101/2023.04.13.536781v2 for bioRxiv preprint.
How to cite: pND005 was a gift from Timothy Whitehead (Addgene plasmid # 200951 ; http://n2t.net/addgene:200951 ; RRID:Addgene_200951)
